Addgene plasmid #82584: p5E-dusp6
Purpose: 5' entry vector containing FGF-responsive regulatory element of the zebrafish dusp6 promoter for FGF-responding cells
Depositing lab: Kryn Stankunas. Depositing organization: University of Oregon. Publication: Spatial and temporal control of transgene expression in zebrafish. Akerberg AA, Stewart S, Stankunas K. PLoS One. 2014 Mar 18;9(3):e92217. doi: 10.1371/journal.pone.0092217. eCollection 2014. PONE-D-13-46380 PubMed 24643048.
Backbone
  Vector backbone: pDONR P4-P1R
  Backbone manufacturer: Invitrogen
  Total vector size (bp): 13152
Growth in bacteria
  Bacterial resistance: Kanamycin, 50 μg/mL
  Growth temperature: 37°C
  Growth strain: DH5alpha
  Copy number: High Copy
Gene/Insert
  Gene/Insert name: FGF-responsive element of the dusp6 promoter
  Species: D. rerio (zebrafish)
  Promoter: None
  Cloning method: Gateway Cloning
  Sequencing primers: 5′ M13F; 3′ M13R
Terms and licenses: Academic/Nonprofit Terms; Industry Terms: Not Available to Industry
Depositor comments: This plasmid was also used in Fowler et al., 2016 (PMID: 27500400) and is part of the associated kit.
How to cite: p5E-dusp6 was a gift from Kryn Stankunas (Addgene plasmid # 82584 ; http://n2t.net/addgene:82584 ; RRID:Addgene_82584)
