[The description below was written by a language model from this plasmid's Addgene catalogue record.]
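Description:
p5E-dusp6 is a Gateway 5' entry clone built on the Invitrogen pDONR P4-P1R backbone, with a recorded total size of about 13.2 kb. It is a bacterial cloning intermediate rather than an expression vector in its own right. It is maintained as a high-copy plasmid in E. coli under kanamycin selection. No feature table accompanies the record, so the origin of replication, the exact recombination sites flanking the insert and the insert length are not stated. Entry clones derived from this donor backbone normally carry the insert between attL4 and attR1 sites. M13 forward and reverse primers are listed for sequencing across the insert.

The payload is the FGF-responsive regulatory element of the zebrafish (Danio rerio) dusp6 promoter. dusp6 encodes a phosphatase whose transcription is induced by FGF signalling, so its regulatory sequence directs expression in cells actively responding to FGF. The record lists no separate promoter because the insert itself is the regulatory element and there is no coding sequence downstream of it in this plasmid. In multisite Gateway assembly, a 5' entry clone of this kind is recombined with a middle entry clone carrying the gene of interest, a 3' entry clone and a destination vector, which places the chosen transgene under dusp6 control.

According to the record, the plasmid is intended for targeting FGF-responding cells. It was developed in work on spatial and temporal control of transgene expression in zebrafish, and it is also distributed as part of an associated plasmid kit.
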