>Addgene plasmid #82584 | p5E-dusp6 | addgene partial sequence | sequence record 167808 | M13-F20 5'-TGTAAAACGACGGCCAGT-3'
ACCATGGAGCTCCAAATAATGATTTTATTTTGACTGATAGTGACCTGTTCGTTGCAACAAATTGATAAGC
AATGCTTTTTTATAATGCCAACTTTGTATAGAAAAGTTGGTAATACGACTCACTATAGGGCGAATTGGGT
ACCGGGCCCCCCCTCGAGGTCGACGGTATCGATAAGCTTGATATCGAATTCATCATACGAATTAGCCACT
AAATGCAAAAGTTACGAATTGCTGTGAGATTGTGTTGCACATTTGCATGCAAAAACAGTACAACGTAAAA
AGTGTGTGCTGTGTGTGGGTCTGTCCACTGTGTGTGTCTCTGTGAACTTTGTAATGACATTATGTGTGAC
TCATCAAAAGGCTTACATTAACCCCACAACAAATACATCAAATAATCATTGGAAAAGTTCTTACTGTAGT
ATTTCTCACAAATATTACGTGAGATCTGCTTCCTTCATGTCTGTCACTGTGCTGTTTATCTTACACAGCT
GAGGCGGAGATTGAGGCACACTATGACTGGCACATGGGAACGGTGGGTGGGGAAAACCAGCATTAAAGGC
ACAGACCACAAAAACAGCTACAAGATGCTCAGAGCTGATGGGTGTTTTGAGCTGAAACTTCACAGACACA
TTCTCGAGAAAAAAAATCTTAAATCTTGAAAAAGGGGTAAATTAGGTGCCCTTTAAGCTAAATATTTTTC
CTATATATATATATATATATATATATATATATATATATATATATATATATATATATATATAT
