>Addgene plasmid #82584 | p5E-dusp6 | addgene partial sequence | sequence record 167809 | M13-Rev 5'-CAGGAAACAGCTATGACC-3'
CGCGGCCGCCCTGCAGCTCTAGAGCTCGAATTCTACAGGTCACTAATACCATCTAAGTAGTTGGTTCATA
GTGACTGCATATGTTGTGTTTTACAGTATTATGTAGTCTGTTTTTTATGCAAAATCTAATTTAATATATT
GATATTTATATCATTTTACGTTTCTCGTTCAACTTTTTTGTACAAACTTGAATTAACCCTCACTAAAGGG
AACAAAAGCTGGAGCTCCACCGCGGTGGCGGCCGCTCTAGAACTAGTGGATCCCCCGGGCTGCAGGAATT
CGATATCAAGCTTATCGATACCGTCGACCTCGAGGGGGGGCCCGGTACCGTGAGACCTTAAAACTGCGGA
GAAGACGCGCTGCAAGAGGCCGTAGACGTCTCAGGCCTGGAGCATTGAGCTTTTTACACGCCAAAGTCTC
TTGTGCGCCGTCGAGATGATTAAAATCCTCGTTTTTTGTTTGTTTCGAGAGTCAAGCGCAGCCTCGATCT
ACTTCCACCCCATTCATGCAACTGTGTGCATTTATCAATGACTCACACTAGCCTGTGAGTGCGCGAGCCA
CTGACGTTGTCTTCCTATTATATAACCTCTCTTCTCTCGTCGTCGATTTTCGCACGAAGCGCTCTAGATA
TCCAGTTGAATGTCGATTGCAAAAGCAAAATGCTTCGTATTGTTATTTCCTTTCGATGTTTATCCTGGAG
AATGCAACACTGCGTCCTCCGCTCCACAAGTCCGAGATGCGCTCTCTGTCACTGTGAGCTAGTGAATGGA
TACAAGCGCGAGGCGTTTCAATGGATACATTATGTCGGCC
